Addgene plasmid #107973: pcDNA3-MKK1
Purpose: expression of MAP Kinase Kinase
Depositing lab: Edwin Krebs. Publication: Overexpression of mitogen-activated protein kinase kinase (MAPKK) and its mutants in NIH 3T3 cells. Evidence that MAPKK involvement in cellular proliferation is regulated by phosphorylation of serine residues in its kinase subdomains VII and VIII. Seger R, Seger D, Reszka AA, Munar ES, Eldar-Finkelman H, Dobrowolska G, Jensen AM, Campbell JS, Fischer EH, Krebs EG. J Biol Chem. 1994 Oct 14;269(41):25699-709. PubMed 7929275.
Backbone
  Vector backbone: pcDNA3
  Vector type: Mammalian Expression
Growth in bacteria
  Bacterial resistance: Ampicillin, 100 μg/mL
  Growth temperature: 37°C
  Growth strain: DH5alpha
  Copy number: High Copy
Gene/Insert
  Gene/Insert name: MKK1
  Species: H. sapiens (human)
  Mutation: See depositor comments below.
  Entrez Gene: MAP2K1 (a.k.a. CFC3, MAPKK1, MEK1, MEL, MKK1, PRKMK1)
  Promoter: CMV
  Cloning method: Restriction Enzyme; 5′ cloning site Unknown (unknown if destroyed); 3′ cloning site Unknown (unknown if destroyed)
Terms and licenses: Academic/Nonprofit Terms; Industry Terms: Not Available to Industry
Depositor comments: Addgene NGS results found an added alanine residue at position 2 in the protein sequence compared to the NCBI reference. This difference does not affect plasmid function.
How to cite: pcDNA3-MKK1 was a gift from Edwin Krebs (Addgene plasmid # 107973 ; http://n2t.net/addgene:107973 ; RRID:Addgene_107973)
