[The description below was written by a language model from this plasmid's Addgene catalogue record and pLannotate feature annotations shown in this document.]
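Description:
pcDNA3-MKK1 is a mammalian expression plasmid built on the pcDNA3 backbone that carries the human MAP2K1 coding sequence (also called MKK1, MEK1 or MAPKK1), the dual-specificity kinase that sits between RAF and ERK in the MAPK/ERK signalling cascade. The full sequence record is 6,854 nt. In bacteria the plasmid is maintained at high copy through a ColE1/pUC-type origin and selected with ampicillin via the β-lactamase gene and its own promoter. An f1 origin is also present, which can support single-stranded DNA production with helper phage.

The MAP2K1 open reading frame lies downstream of the human cytomegalovirus immediate-early enhancer and promoter and is followed by the bovine growth hormone polyadenylation signal, giving strong constitutive transcription in transfected mammalian cells. T7 and SP6 phage promoters flank the insert in opposing orientations, as is standard for pcDNA3, and are useful for in vitro transcription or as sequencing primer sites. A separate cassette, in which the SV40 enhancer/early promoter drives the neomycin phosphotransferase gene ahead of an SV40 poly(A) signal, allows G418 selection of stable cell lines. The short HIV-1 LTR, ble, lacI and additional SV40 promoter fragments in the annotation are partial matches and probably not functional elements. No epitope tag is annotated, and the cloning sites used for the insert are not recorded.

Sequencing found an extra alanine at position 2 of the protein relative to the reference, which the depositor comments say does not affect function. The stated purpose is expression of MAP kinase kinase, and the associated study overexpressed MAPKK and its mutants in NIH 3T3 cells to examine its role in proliferation.
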