Features (pLannotate 1.2.2; 21 found; start..end, strand, type, name):
     28..80      -  misc_feature   bom (fragment): basis of mobility region from pBR322
    235..614     +  enhancer       CMV enhancer: human cytomegalovirus immediate early enhancer
    615..818     +  promoter       CMV promoter: human cytomegalovirus (CMV) immediate early promoter
    814..847     +  LTR            5' LTR (truncated) (fragment): truncated 5' long terminal repeat (LTR) from HIV-1
    863..881     +  promoter       T7 promoter: promoter for bacteriophage T7 RNA polymerase
    928..2103    +  CDS            MAP2K1 (sequence withheld): MP2K1_HUMAN - Also known as MEK1, PRKMK1. Experimental evidence at protein level: Swiss-Prot protein existence level 1. Dual specificity protein kinase which acts as an essential component of the MAP kinase signal transduction pathway. Binding of extracellular ligands such as growth factors, cytokines and hormones to their cell-surface receptors activates RAS and this initiates RAF1 activation. RAF1 then further activates the dual-specificity protein kinases MAP2K1/MEK1 and MAP2K2/MEK2. Both MAP2K1/MEK1 and MAP2K2/MEK2 function specifically in the MAPK/ERK cascade, and catalyze the concomitant
   2407..2425    -  promoter       SP6 promoter: promoter for bacteriophage SP6 RNA polymerase
   2451..2675    +  polyA_signal   bGH poly(A) signal: bovine growth hormone polyadenylation signal
   2679..2700    +  promoter       SV40 promoter (fragment): SV40 enhancer and early promoter
   2721..3149    +  rep_origin     f1 ori (sequence partly withheld): f1 bacteriophage origin of replication; arrow indicates direction of (+) strand synthesis
   3163..3492    +  promoter       SV40 promoter: SV40 enhancer and early promoter
   3559..4350    +  CDS            neo: KKA2_KLEPN - Also known as kan, nptII. Experimental evidence at protein level: Swiss-Prot protein existence level 1. Resistance to kanamycin, neomycin, paromomycin, ribostamycin, butirosin and gentamicin B. From Klebsiella pneumoniae.
   4374..4532    +  CDS            ble (fragment): BLE_KLEPN - Experimental evidence at protein level: Swiss-Prot protein existence level 1. Binding protein with a strong affinity to the bleomycin family of antibiotics. Binds to CL990; an antimitotic-antibiotic compound. From Klebsiella pneumoniae.
   4527..4648    +  polyA_signal   SV40 poly(A) signal: SV40 polyadenylation signal
   4721..4737    -  protein_bind   lac operator: The lac repressor binds to the lac operator to inhibit transcription in E. coli. This inhibition can be relieved by adding lactose or isopropyl-β-D-thiogalactopyranoside (IPTG). lac repressor encoded by lacI
   4745..4775    -  promoter       lac promoter: promoter for the E. coli lac operon
   4790..4811    -  protein_bind   CAP binding site: CAP binding activates transcription in the presence of cAMP. E. coli catabolite activator protein
   4824..4916    -  CDS            lacI (fragment): lac repressor; lacI; The lac repressor binds to the lac operator to inhibit transcription in E. coli. This inhibition can be relieved by adding lactose or isopropyl-β-D-thiogalactopyranoside (IPTG).
   5099..5687    -  rep_origin     ori: high-copy-number ColE1/pMB1/pBR322/pUC origin of replication
   5858..6718    -  CDS            AmpR: β-lactamase; bla; confers resistance to ampicillin, carbenicillin, and related antibiotics
   6719..6823    -  promoter       AmpR promoter: bla
>Addgene plasmid #107973 | pcDNA3-MKK1 | addgene full sequence | sequence record 236018 | Addgene NGS Result
GACGGATCGGGAGATCTCCCGATCCCCTATGGTGCACTCTCAGTACAATCTGCTCTGATGCCGCATAGTT
AAGCCAGTATCTGCTCCCTGCTTGTGTGTTGGAGGTCGCTGAGTAGTGCGCGAGCAAAATTTAAGCTACA
ACAAGGCAAGGCTTGACCGACAATTGCATGAAGAATCTGCTTAGGGTTAGGCGTTTTGCGCTGCTTCGCG
ATGTACGGGCCAGATATACGCGTTGACATTGATTATTGACTAGTTATTAATAGTAATCAATTACGGGGTC
ATTAGTTCATAGCCCATATATGGAGTTCCGCGTTACATAACTTACGGTAAATGGCCCGCCTGGCTGACCG
CCCAACGACCCCCGCCCATTGACGTCAATAATGACGTATGTTCCCATAGTAACGCCAATAGGGACTTTCC
ATTGACGTCAATGGGTGGAGTATTTACGGTAAACTGCCCACTTGGCAGTACATCAAGTGTATCATATGCC
AAGTACGCCCCCTATTGACGTCAATGACGGTAAATGGCCCGCCTGGCATTATGCCCAGTACATGACCTTA
TGGGACTTTCCTACTTGGCAGTACATCTACGTATTAGTCATCGCTATTACCATGGTGATGCGGTTTTGGC
AGTACATCAATGGGCGTGGATAGCGGTTTGACTCACGGGGATTTCCAAGTCTCCACCCCATTGACGTCAA
TGGGAGTTTGTTTTGGCACCAAAATCAACGGGACTTTCCAAAATGTCGTAACAACTCCGCCCCATTGACG
CAAATGGGCGGTAGGCGTGTACGGTGGGAGGTCTATATAAGCAGAGCTCTCTGGCTAACTAGAGAACCCA
CTGCTTACTGGCTTATCGAAATTAATACGACTCACTATAGGGAGACCCAAGCTTGGTACCGAGCTCGGAT
CCGCCGCCACCATGGCA
[1176 nt withheld, positions 928-2103]
TAAGTGTTTGGGAAGCAACAAAGAGCGAGTCCCCTGCCCGGTGGTTTGCCATGTCGCTTTTGGGCCTCCT
TCCCATGCCTGTCTCTGTTCAGATGTGCATTTCACCTGTGACAAAGGATGAAGAACACAGCATGTGCCAA
GATTCTACTCTTGTCATTTTTAATATTACTGTCTTTATTCTTATTACTATTATTGTTCCCCTAAGTGGAT
TGGCTTTGTGCTTGGGGCTATTTGTGTGTATCCGAATTCTGCAGATATCCATCACACTGGCGGCCGCTCG
AGCATGCATCTAGAGGGCCCTATTCTATAGTGTCACCTAAATGCTAGAGCTCGCTGATCAGCCTCGACTG
TGCCTTCTAGTTGCCAGCCATCTGTTGTTTGCCCCTCCCCCGTGCCTTCCTTGACCCTGGAAGGTGCCAC
TCCCACTGTCCTTTCCTAATAAAATGAGGAAATTGCATCGCATTGTCTGAGTAGGTGTCATTCTATTCTG
GGGGGTGGGGTGGGGCAGGACAGCAAGGGGGAGGATTGGGAAGACAATAGCAGGCATGCTGGGGATGCGG
TGGGCTCTATGGCTTCTGAGGCGGAAAGAACCAGCTGGGGCTCTAGGGGGTATCCCC
[124 nt withheld, positions 2721-2844]
C
[91 nt withheld, positions 2846-2936]
A
[49 nt withheld, positions 2938-2986]
CCTTTGACGTTGGAGTCCACGTTCTTT
[37 nt withheld, positions 3014-3050]
ACCCTATCTCGGTCTATTCTTTTGATTTATAAGGGATTTTGCCGATTTCGGCCTATTGGTTAAAAAATGA
GCTGATTTAACAAAAATTTAACGCGAATTAATTCTGTGGAATGTGTGTCAGTTAGGGTGTGGAAAGTCCC
CAGGCTCCCCAGCAGGCAGAAGTATGCAAAGCATGCATCTCAATTAGTCAGCAACCAGGTGTGGAAAGTC
CCCAGGCTCCCCAGCAGGCAGAAGTATGCAAAGCATGCATCTCAATTAGTCAGCAACCATAGTCCCGCCC
CTAACTCCGCCCATCCCGCCCCTAACTCCGCCCAGTTCCGCCCATTCTCCGCCCCATGGCTGACTAATTT
TTTTTATTTATGCAGAGGCCGAGGCCGCCTCTGCCTCTGAGCTATTCCAGAAGTAGTGAGGAGGCTTTTT
TGGAGGCCTAGGCTTTTGCAAAAAGCTCCCGGGAGCTTGTATATCCATTTTCGGATCTGATCAAGAGACA
GGATGAGGATCGTTTCGCATGATTGAACAAGATGGATTGCACGCAGGTTCTCCGGCCGCTTGGGTGGAGA
GGCTATTCGGCTATGACTGGGCACAACAGACAATCGGCTGCTCTGATGCCGCCGTGTTCCGGCTGTCAGC
GCAGGGGCGCCCGGTTCTTTTTGTCAAGACCGACCTGTCCGGTGCCCTGAATGAACTGCAGGACGAGGCA
GCGCGGCTATCGTGGCTGGCCACGACGGGCGTTCCTTGCGCAGCTGTGCTCGACGTTGTCACTGAAGCGG
GAAGGGACTGGCTGCTATTGGGCGAAGTGCCGGGGCAGGATCTCCTGTCATCTCACCTTGCTCCTGCCGA
GAAAGTATCCATCATGGCTGATGCAATGCGGCGGCTGCATACGCTTGATCCGGCTACCTGCCCATTCGAC
CACCAAGCGAAACATCGCATCGAGCGAGCACGTACTCGGATGGAAGCCGGTCTTGTCGATCAGGATGATC
TGGACGAAGAGCATCAGGGGCTCGCGCCAGCCGAACTGTTCGCCAGGCTCAAGGCGCGCATGCCCGACGG
CGAGGATCTCGTCGTGACCCATGGCGATGCCTGCTTGCCGAATATCATGGTGGAAAATGGCCGCTTTTCT
GGATTCATCGACTGTGGCCGGCTGGGTGTGGCGGACCGCTATCAGGACATAGCGTTGGCTACCCGTGATA
TTGCTGAAGAGCTTGGCGGCGAATGGGCTGACCGCTTCCTCGTGCTTTACGGTATCGCCGCTCCCGATTC
GCAGCGCATCGCCTTCTATCGCCTTCTTGACGAGTTCTTCTGAGCGGGACTCTGGGGTTCGAAATGACCG
ACCAAGCGACGCCCAACCTGCCATCACGAGATTTCGATTCCACCGCCGCCTTCTATGAAAGGTTGGGCTT
CGGAATCGTTTTCCGGGACGCCGGCTGGATGATCCTCCAGCGCGGGGATCTCATGCTGGAGTTCTTCGCC
CACCCCAACTTGTTTATTGCAGCTTATAATGGTTACAAATAAAGCAATAGCATCACAAATTTCACAAATA
AAGCATTTTTTTCACTGCATTCTAGTTGTGGTTTGTCCAAACTCATCAATGTATCTTATCATGTCTGTAT
ACCGTCGACCTCTAGCTAGAGCTTGGCGTAATCATGGTCATAGCTGTTTCCTGTGTGAAATTGTTATCCG
CTCACAATTCCACACAACATACGAGCCGGAAGCATAAAGTGTAAAGCCTGGGGTGCCTAATGAGTGAGCT
AACTCACATTAATTGCGTTGCGCTCACTGCCCGCTTTCCAGTCGGGAAACCTGTCGTGCCAGCTGCATTA
ATGAATCGGCCAACGCGCGGGGAGAGGCGGTTTGCGTATTGGGCGCTCTTCCGCTTCCTCGCTCACTGAC
TCGCTGCGCTCGGTCGTTCGGCTGCGGCGAGCGGTATCAGCTCACTCAAAGGCGGTAATACGGTTATCCA
CAGAATCAGGGGATAACGCAGGAAAGAACATGTGAGCAAAAGGCCAGCAAAAGGCCAGGAACCGTAAAAA
GGCCGCGTTGCTGGCGTTTTTCCATAGGCTCCGCCCCCCTGACGAGCATCACAAAAATCGACGCTCAAGT
CAGAGGTGGCGAAACCCGACAGGACTATAAAGATACCAGGCGTTTCCCCCTGGAAGCTCCCTCGTGCGCT
CTCCTGTTCCGACCCTGCCGCTTACCGGATACCTGTCCGCCTTTCTCCCTTCGGGAAGCGTGGCGCTTTC
TCATAGCTCACGCTGTAGGTATCTCAGTTCGGTGTAGGTCGTTCGCTCCAAGCTGGGCTGTGTGCACGAA
CCCCCCGTTCAGCCCGACCGCTGCGCCTTATCCGGTAACTATCGTCTTGAGTCCAACCCGGTAAGACACG
ACTTATCGCCACTGGCAGCAGCCACTGGTAACAGGATTAGCAGAGCGAGGTATGTAGGCGGTGCTACAGA
GTTCTTGAAGTGGTGGCCTAACTACGGCTACACTAGAAGAACAGTATTTGGTATCTGCGCTCTGCTGAAG
CCAGTTACCTTCGGAAAAAGAGTTGGTAGCTCTTGATCCGGCAAACAAACCACCGCTGGTAGCGGTGGTT
TTTTTGTTTGCAAGCAGCAGATTACGCGCAGAAAAAAAGGATCTCAAGAAGATCCTTTGATCTTTTCTAC
GGGGTCTGACGCTCAGTGGAACGAAAACTCACGTTAAGGGATTTTGGTCATGAGATTATCAAAAAGGATC
TTCACCTAGATCCTTTTAAATTAAAAATGAAGTTTTAAATCAATCTAAAGTATATATGAGTAAACTTGGT
CTGACAGTTACCAATGCTTAATCAGTGAGGCACCTATCTCAGCGATCTGTCTATTTCGTTCATCCATAGT
TGCCTGACTCCCCGTCGTGTAGATAACTACGATACGGGAGGGCTTACCATCTGGCCCCAGTGCTGCAATG
ATACCGCGAGACCCACGCTCACCGGCTCCAGATTTATCAGCAATAAACCAGCCAGCCGGAAGGGCCGAGC
GCAGAAGTGGTCCTGCAACTTTATCCGCCTCCATCCAGTCTATTAATTGTTGCCGGGAAGCTAGAGTAAG
TAGTTCGCCAGTTAATAGTTTGCGCAACGTTGTTGCCATTGCTACAGGCATCGTGGTGTCACGCTCGTCG
TTTGGTATGGCTTCATTCAGCTCCGGTTCCCAACGATCAAGGCGAGTTACATGATCCCCCATGTTGTGCA
AAAAAGCGGTTAGCTCCTTCGGTCCTCCGATCGTTGTCAGAAGTAAGTTGGCCGCAGTGTTATCACTCAT
GGTTATGGCAGCACTGCATAATTCTCTTACTGTCATGCCATCCGTAAGATGCTTTTCTGTGACTGGTGAG
TACTCAACCAAGTCATTCTGAGAATAGTGTATGCGGCGACCGAGTTGCTCTTGCCCGGCGTCAATACGGG
ATAATACCGCGCCACATAGCAGAACTTTAAAAGTGCTCATCATTGGAAAACGTTCTTCGGGGCGAAAACT
CTCAAGGATCTTACCGCTGTTGAGATCCAGTTCGATGTAACCCACTCGTGCACCCAACTGATCTTCAGCA
TCTTTTACTTTCACCAGCGTTTCTGGGTGAGCAAAAACAGGAAGGCAAAATGCCGCAAAAAAGGGAATAA
GGGCGACACGGAAATGTTGAATACTCATACTCTTCCTTTTTCAATATTATTGAAGCATTTATCAGGGTTA
TTGTCTCATGAGCGGATACATATTTGAATGTATTTAGAAAAATAAACAAATAGGGGTTCCGCGCACATTT
CCCCGAAAAGTGCCACCTGACGTC
